Addgene plasmid #75847: ERN2 gRNA (BRDN0001162553)
Purpose: 3rd generation lentiviral gRNA plasmid targeting human ERN2
Depositing lab: John Doench & David Root. Depositing organization: Broad Institute. Publication: Optimized sgRNA design to maximize activity and minimize off-target effects of CRISPR-Cas9. Doench JG, Fusi N, Sullender M, Hegde M, Vaimberg EW, Donovan KF, Smith I, Tothova Z, Wilen C, Orchard R, Virgin HW, Listgarten J, Root DE. Nat Biotechnol. 2016 Jan 18. doi: 10.1038/nbt.3437. PubMed 26780180.
Backbone
  Vector backbone: lentiGuide-Puro
  Backbone manufacturer: Zhang Lab (Addgene plasmid # 52963)
  Vector type: Mammalian Expression, Lentiviral, CRISPR
  Selectable markers: Puromycin
Growth in bacteria
  Bacterial resistance: Ampicillin, 100 μg/mL
  Growth temperature: 37°C
  Growth strain: DH5alpha
  Copy number: High Copy
Gene/Insert
  Gene/Insert name: ERN2 (alt names: ERN2; NM_033266.3)
  gRNA/shRNA sequence: CTGAGCAACTCACCGTAGTG
  Species: H. sapiens (human)
  Entrez Gene: ERN2 (a.k.a. IRE1-BETA, IRE1b, IRE2p, hIRE2p)
  Promoter: hU6
  Cloning method: Unknown
  Sequencing primers: 5′ U6-F; 3′ pS2-R
Terms and licenses: Academic/Nonprofit Terms; Industry Terms: Not Available to Industry
Depositor comments: The gRNA was designed to target the following Genbank reference sequence(s): NM_033266.3. Note that this plasmid does NOT contain Cas9. It should be used in conjunction with lentiCas9-Blast (Addgene #52962) or otherwise with cell lines already expressing Cas9. Browse the full kinome gRNA library at http://www.addgene.org/pooled-library/broadgpp-human-kinome/ or visit http://www.broadinstitute.org/rnai/public/ for detailed protocols and information.
How to cite: ERN2 gRNA (BRDN0001162553) was a gift from John Doench & David Root (Addgene plasmid # 75847 ; http://n2t.net/addgene:75847 ; RRID:Addgene_75847)
