[The description below was written by a language model from this plasmid's Addgene catalogue record and pLannotate feature annotations shown in this document.]
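Description:
ERN2 gRNA (BRDN0001162553) is a third-generation lentiviral guide RNA plasmid built on the lentiGuide-Puro backbone and designed to target human ERN2 (also known as IRE1-beta) for CRISPR/Cas9 editing. It is maintained in E. coli as a high-copy plasmid through a ColE1/pUC-type origin and selected with ampicillin via the β-lactamase gene. An f1 origin, an SV40 origin and remnants of lac and T7/T3 cloning-vector sequence are also annotated in the backbone.

The transfer cassette is framed by an RSV promoter-driven truncated HIV-1 5' LTR and a self-inactivating ΔU3 3' LTR. It contains the Ψ packaging signal, a partial gag fragment, the Rev response element and a cPPT/CTS, so the viral genome can be packaged when helper functions are supplied in trans and integrates without LTR-driven transcription. Within this unit, the human U6 RNA polymerase III promoter drives the ERN2-specific spacer fused to the Streptococcus pyogenes gRNA scaffold. Downstream, an EF-1α core promoter with its intron A expresses puromycin N-acetyltransferase, which allows selection of transduced mammalian cells. A WPRE follows to enhance transcript expression, and an SV40 polyadenylation signal lies beyond the 3' LTR.

The plasmid does not encode Cas9, so it must be paired with a separate Cas9 vector such as lentiCas9-Blast or used in cells that already express Cas9. The guide was designed against the ERN2 RefSeq transcript and belongs to a human kinome gRNA collection, making it suited to targeted disruption of ERN2 in human cells. The cloning method is not recorded.
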