Features (pLannotate 1.2.2; 29 found; start..end, strand, type, name):
     14..80      +  CDS            small t antigen (fragment): SV40 (simian virus 40) small t antigen
    106..317     +  promoter       EF-1α core promoter: core promoter for human elongation factor EF-1α
    318..1256    +  intron         EF-1α intron A: intron upstream of the start codon of human EF-1α
   1278..1877    +  CDS            PuroR (fragment): puromycin N-acetyltransferase; pac from Streptomyces; confers resistance to puromycin
   1893..2481    +  misc_feature   WPRE: woodchuck hepatitis virus posttranscriptional regulatory element
   2532..2551    +  misc_feature   cPPT/CTS (fragment): central polypurine tract and central termination sequence of HIV-1
   2553..2786    +  LTR            3' LTR (ΔU3): self-inactivating 3' long terminal repeat (LTR) from HIV-1
   2864..2985    +  polyA_signal   SV40 poly(A) signal: SV40 polyadenylation signal
   3025..3160    +  rep_origin     SV40 ori: SV40 origin of replication
   3181..3199    -  promoter       T7 promoter: promoter for bacteriophage T7 RNA polymerase
   3207..3362    +  CDS            lacZα (fragment): LacZα fragment of β-galactosidase; lacZ fragment
   3367..3795    +  rep_origin     f1 ori (sequence partly withheld): f1 bacteriophage origin of replication; arrow indicates direction of (+) strand synthesis
   3848..3952    +  promoter       AmpR promoter: bla
   3953..4813    +  CDS            AmpR: β-lactamase; bla; confers resistance to ampicillin, carbenicillin, and related antibiotics
   4984..5572    +  rep_origin     ori: high-copy-number ColE1/pMB1/pBR322/pUC origin of replication
   5755..5847    +  CDS            lacI (fragment): lac repressor; lacI; The lac repressor binds to the lac operator to inhibit transcription in E. coli. This inhibition can be relieved by adding lactose or isopropyl-β-D-thiogalactopyranoside (IPTG).
   5860..5881    +  protein_bind   CAP binding site: CAP binding activates transcription in the presence of cAMP. E. coli catabolite activator protein
   5896..5926    +  promoter       lac promoter: promoter for the E. coli lac operon
   5934..5950    +  protein_bind   lac operator: The lac repressor binds to the lac operator to inhibit transcription in E. coli. This inhibition can be relieved by adding lactose or isopropyl-β-D-thiogalactopyranoside (IPTG). lac repressor encoded by lacI
   5995..6013    +  promoter       T3 promoter: promoter for bacteriophage T3 RNA polymerase
   6041..6267    +  promoter       RSV promoter: Rous sarcoma virus enhancer/promoter
   6268..6448    +  LTR            5' LTR (truncated): truncated 5' long terminal repeat (LTR) from HIV-1
   6495..6620    +  misc_feature   HIV-1 Ψ: packaging signal of human immunodeficiency virus type 1
   6604..6967    +  CDS            HIV-1 gag (fragment): gag protein from human immunodeficiency virus 1; gag
   7113..7346    +  misc_feature   RRE: The Rev response element (RRE) of HIV-1 allows for Rev-dependent mRNA export from the nucleus to the cytoplasm.
   7723..7749    +  CDS            Rev (fragment): human immunodeficiency virus 1 (HIV-1) Rev protein; rev; enhances nuclear export of unspliced and incompletely spliced viral mRNAs
   7753..7993    +  promoter       U6 promoter: RNA polymerase III promoter for human U6 snRNA
   8023..8098    +  misc_RNA       gRNA scaffold: guide RNA scaffold for the Streptococcus pyogenes CRISPR/Cas9 system
   8154..8271    +  misc_feature   cPPT/CTS: central polypurine tract and central termination sequence of HIV-1
>Addgene plasmid #75847 | ERN2 gRNA (BRDN0001162553) | addgene full sequence | sequence record 184684 | Addgene Assembled Sequence
CCCGGGTGCAAAGATGGATAAAGTTTTAAACAGAGAGGAATCTTTGCAGCTAATGGACCTTCTAGGTCTT
GAAAGGAGTGGGAATTGGCTCCGGTGCCCGTCAGTGGGCAGAGCGCACATCGCCCACAGTCCCCGAGAAG
TTGGGGGGAGGGGTCGGCAATTGATCCGGTGCCTAGAGAAGGTGGCGCGGGGTAAACTGGGAAAGTGATG
TCGTGTACTGGCTCCGCCTTTTTCCCGAGGGTGGGGGAGAACCGTATATAAGTGCAGTAGTCGCCGTGAA
CGTTCTTTTTCGCAACGGGTTTGCCGCCAGAACACAGGTAAGTGCCGTGTGTGGTTCCCGCGGGCCTGGC
CTCTTTACGGGTTATGGCCCTTGCGTGCCTTGAATTACTTCCACCTGGCTGCAGTACGTGATTCTTGATC
CCGAGCTTCGGGTTGGAAGTGGGTGGGAGAGTTCGAGGCCTTGCGCTTAAGGAGCCCCTTCGCCTCGTGC
TTGAGTTGAGGCCTGGCCTGGGCGCTGGGGCCGCCGCGTGCGAATCTGGTGGCACCTTCGCGCCTGTCTC
GCTGCTTTCGATAAGTCTCTAGCCATTTAAAATTTTTGATGACCTGCTGCGACGCTTTTTTTCTGGCAAG
ATAGTCTTGTAAATGCGGGCCAAGATCTGCACACTGGTATTTCGGTTTTTGGGGCCGCGGGCGGCGACGG
GGCCCGTGCGTCCCAGCGCACATGTTCGGCGAGGCGGGGCCTGCGAGCGCGGCCACCGAGAATCGGACGG
GGGTAGTCTCAAGCTGGCCGGCCTGCTCTGGTGCCTGGCCTCGCGCCGCCGTGTATCGCCCCGCCCTGGG
CGGCAAGGCTGGCCCGGTCGGCACCAGTTGCGTGAGCGGAAAGATGGCCGCTTCCCGGCCCTGCTGCAGG
GAGCTCAAAATGGAGGACGCGGCGCTCGGGAGAGCGGGCGGGTGAGTCACCCACACAAAGGAAAAGGGCC
TTTCCGTCCTCAGCCGTCGCTTCATGTGACTCCACGGAGTACCGGGCGCCGTCCAGGCACCTCGATTAGT
TCTCGAGCTTTTGGAGTACGTCGTCTTTAGGTTGGGGGGAGGGGTTTTATGCGATGGAGTTTCCCCACAC
TGAGTGGGTGGAGACTGAAGTTAGGCCAGCTTGGCACTTGATGTAATTCTCCTTGGAATTTGCCCTTTTT
GAGTTTGGATCTTGGTTCATTCTCAAGCCTCAGACAGTGGTTCAAAGTTTTTTTCTTCCATTTCAGGTGT
CGTGACGTACGGCCACCATGACCGAGTACAAGCCCACGGTGCGCCTCGCCACCCGCGACGACGTCCCCAG
GGCCGTACGCACCCTCGCCGCCGCGTTCGCCGACTACCCCGCCACGCGCCACACCGTCGATCCGGACCGC
CACATCGAGCGGGTCACCGAGCTGCAAGAACTCTTCCTCACGCGCGTCGGGCTCGACATCGGCAAGGTGT
GGGTCGCGGACGACGGCGCCGCCGTGGCGGTCTGGACCACGCCGGAGAGCGTCGAAGCGGGGGCGGTGTT
CGCCGAGATCGGCCCGCGCATGGCCGAGTTGAGCGGTTCCCGGCTGGCCGCGCAGCAACAGATGGAAGGC
CTCCTGGCGCCGCACCGGCCCAAGGAGCCCGCGTGGTTCCTGGCCACCGTCGGAGTCTCGCCCGACCACC
AGGGCAAGGGTCTGGGCAGCGCCGTCGTGCTCCCCGGAGTGGAGGCGGCCGAGCGCGCCGGGGTGCCCGC
CTTCCTGGAGACCTCCGCGCCCCGCAACCTCCCCTTCTACGAGCGGCTCGGCTTCACCGTCACCGCCGAC
GTCGAGGTGCCCGAAGGACCGCGCACCTGGTGCATGACCCGCAAGCCCGGTGCCTGAACGCGTTAAGTCG
ACAATCAACCTCTGGATTACAAAATTTGTGAAAGATTGACTGGTATTCTTAACTATGTTGCTCCTTTTAC
GCTATGTGGATACGCTGCTTTAATGCCTTTGTATCATGCTATTGCTTCCCGTATGGCTTTCATTTTCTCC
TCCTTGTATAAATCCTGGTTGCTGTCTCTTTATGAGGAGTTGTGGCCCGTTGTCAGGCAACGTGGCGTGG
TGTGCACTGTGTTTGCTGACGCAACCCCCACTGGTTGGGGCATTGCCACCACCTGTCAGCTCCTTTCCGG
GACTTTCGCTTTCCCCCTCCCTATTGCCACGGCGGAACTCATCGCCGCCTGCCTTGCCCGCTGCTGGACA
GGGGCTCGGCTGTTGGGCACTGACAATTCCGTGGTGTTGTCGGGGAAATCATCGTCCTTTCCTTGGCTGC
TCGCCTGTGTTGCCACCTGGATTCTGCGCGGGACGTCCTTCTGCTACGTCCCTTCGGCCCTCAATCCAGC
GGACCTTCCTTCCCGCGGCCTGCTGCCGGCTCTGCGGCCTCTTCCGCGTCTTCGCCTTCGCCCTCAGACG
AGTCGGATCTCCCTTTGGGCCGCCTCCCCGCGTCGACTTTAAGACCAATGACTTACAAGGCAGCTGTAGA
TCTTAGCCACTTTTTAAAAGAAAAGGGGGGACTGGAAGGGCTAATTCACTCCCAACGAAGACAAGATCTG
CTTTTTGCTTGTACTGGGTCTCTCTGGTTAGACCAGATCTGAGCCTGGGAGCTCTCTGGCTAACTAGGGA
ACCCACTGCTTAAGCCTCAATAAAGCTTGCCTTGAGTGCTTCAAGTAGTGTGTGCCCGTCTGTTGTGTGA
CTCTGGTAACTAGAGATCCCTCAGACCCTTTTAGTCAGTGTGGAAAATCTCTAGCAGTACGTATAGTAGT
TCATGTCATCTTATTATTCAGTATTTATAACTTGCAAAGAAATGAATATCAGAGAGTGAGAGGAACTTGT
TTATTGCAGCTTATAATGGTTACAAATAAAGCAATAGCATCACAAATTTCACAAATAAAGCATTTTTTTC
ACTGCATTCTAGTTGTGGTTTGTCCAAACTCATCAATGTATCTTATCATGTCTGGCTCTAGCTATCCCGC
CCCTAACTCCGCCCATCCCGCCCCTAACTCCGCCCAGTTCCGCCCATTCTCCGCCCCATGGCTGACTAAT
TTTTTTTATTTATGCAGAGGCCGAGGCCGCCTCGGCCTCTGAGCTATTCCAGAAGTAGTGAGGAGGCTTT
TTTGGAGGCCTAGGGACGTACCCAATTCGCCCTATAGTGAGTCGTATTACGCGCGCTCACTGGCCGTCGT
TTTACAACGTCGTGACTGGGAAAACCCTGGCGTTACCCAACTTAATCGCCTTGCAGCACATCCCCCTTTC
GCCAGCTGGCGTAATAGCGAAGAGGCCCGCACCGATCGCCCTTCCCAACAGTTGCGCAGCCTGAATGGCG
AATGGG
[124 nt withheld, positions 3367-3490]
C
[91 nt withheld, positions 3492-3582]
A
[49 nt withheld, positions 3584-3632]
CCTTTGACGTTGGAGTCCACGTTCTTT
[37 nt withheld, positions 3660-3696]
ACCCTATCTCGGTCTATTCTTTTGATTTATAAGGGATTTTGCCGATTTCGGCCTATTGGTTAAAAAATGA
GCTGATTTAACAAAAATTTAACGCGAATTTTAACAAAATATTAACGCTTACAATTTAGGTGGCACTTTTC
GGGGAAATGTGCGCGGAACCCCTATTTGTTTATTTTTCTAAATACATTCAAATATGTATCCGCTCATGAG
ACAATAACCCTGATAAATGCTTCAATAATATTGAAAAAGGAAGAGTATGAGTATTCAACATTTCCGTGTC
GCCCTTATTCCCTTTTTTGCGGCATTTTGCCTTCCTGTTTTTGCTCACCCAGAAACGCTGGTGAAAGTAA
AAGATGCTGAAGATCAGTTGGGTGCACGAGTGGGTTACATCGAACTGGATCTCAACAGCGGTAAGATCCT
TGAGAGTTTTCGCCCCGAAGAACGTTTTCCAATGATGAGCACTTTTAAAGTTCTGCTATGTGGCGCGGTA
TTATCCCGTATTGACGCCGGGCAAGAGCAACTCGGTCGCCGCATACACTATTCTCAGAATGACTTGGTTG
AGTACTCACCAGTCACAGAAAAGCATCTTACGGATGGCATGACAGTAAGAGAATTATGCAGTGCTGCCAT
AACCATGAGTGATAACACTGCGGCCAACTTACTTCTGACAACGATCGGAGGACCGAAGGAGCTAACCGCT
TTTTTGCACAACATGGGGGATCATGTAACTCGCCTTGATCGTTGGGAACCGGAGCTGAATGAAGCCATAC
CAAACGACGAGCGTGACACCACGATGCCTGTAGCAATGGCAACAACGTTGCGCAAACTATTAACTGGCGA
ACTACTTACTCTAGCTTCCCGGCAACAATTAATAGACTGGATGGAGGCGGATAAAGTTGCAGGACCACTT
CTGCGCTCGGCCCTTCCGGCTGGCTGGTTTATTGCTGATAAATCTGGAGCCGGTGAGCGTGGGTCTCGCG
GTATCATTGCAGCACTGGGGCCAGATGGTAAGCCCTCCCGTATCGTAGTTATCTACACGACGGGGAGTCA
GGCAACTATGGATGAACGAAATAGACAGATCGCTGAGATAGGTGCCTCACTGATTAAGCATTGGTAACTG
TCAGACCAAGTTTACTCATATATACTTTAGATTGATTTAAAACTTCATTTTTAATTTAAAAGGATCTAGG
TGAAGATCCTTTTTGATAATCTCATGACCAAAATCCCTTAACGTGAGTTTTCGTTCCACTGAGCGTCAGA
CCCCGTAGAAAAGATCAAAGGATCTTCTTGAGATCCTTTTTTTCTGCGCGTAATCTGCTGCTTGCAAACA
AAAAAACCACCGCTACCAGCGGTGGTTTGTTTGCCGGATCAAGAGCTACCAACTCTTTTTCCGAAGGTAA
CTGGCTTCAGCAGAGCGCAGATACCAAATACTGTTCTTCTAGTGTAGCCGTAGTTAGGCCACCACTTCAA
GAACTCTGTAGCACCGCCTACATACCTCGCTCTGCTAATCCTGTTACCAGTGGCTGCTGCCAGTGGCGAT
AAGTCGTGTCTTACCGGGTTGGACTCAAGACGATAGTTACCGGATAAGGCGCAGCGGTCGGGCTGAACGG
GGGGTTCGTGCACACAGCCCAGCTTGGAGCGAACGACCTACACCGAACTGAGATACCTACAGCGTGAGCT
ATGAGAAAGCGCCACGCTTCCCGAAGGGAGAAAGGCGGACAGGTATCCGGTAAGCGGCAGGGTCGGAACA
GGAGAGCGCACGAGGGAGCTTCCAGGGGGAAACGCCTGGTATCTTTATAGTCCTGTCGGGTTTCGCCACC
TCTGACTTGAGCGTCGATTTTTGTGATGCTCGTCAGGGGGGCGGAGCCTATGGAAAAACGCCAGCAACGC
GGCCTTTTTACGGTTCCTGGCCTTTTGCTGGCCTTTTGCTCACATGTTCTTTCCTGCGTTATCCCCTGAT
TCTGTGGATAACCGTATTACCGCCTTTGAGTGAGCTGATACCGCTCGCCGCAGCCGAACGACCGAGCGCA
GCGAGTCAGTGAGCGAGGAAGCGGAAGAGCGCCCAATACGCAAACCGCCTCTCCCCGCGCGTTGGCCGAT
TCATTAATGCAGCTGGCACGACAGGTTTCCCGACTGGAAAGCGGGCAGTGAGCGCAACGCAATTAATGTG
AGTTAGCTCACTCATTAGGCACCCCAGGCTTTACACTTTATGCTTCCGGCTCGTATGTTGTGTGGAATTG
TGAGCGGATAACAATTTCACACAGGAAACAGCTATGACCATGATTACGCCAAGCGCGCAATTAACCCTCA
CTAAAGGGAACAAAAGCTGGAGCTGCAAGCTTAATGTAGTCTTATGCAATACTCTTGTAGTCTTGCAACA
TGGTAACGATGAGTTAGCAACATGCCTTACAAGGAGAGAAAAAGCACCGTGCATGCCGATTGGTGGAAGT
AAGGTGGTACGATCGTGCCTTATTAGGAAGGCAACAGACGGGTCTGACATGGATTGGACGAACCACTGAA
TTGCCGCATTGCAGAGATATTGTATTTAAGTGCCTAGCTCGATACATAAACGGGTCTCTCTGGTTAGACC
AGATCTGAGCCTGGGAGCTCTCTGGCTAACTAGGGAACCCACTGCTTAAGCCTCAATAAAGCTTGCCTTG
AGTGCTTCAAGTAGTGTGTGCCCGTCTGTTGTGTGACTCTGGTAACTAGAGATCCCTCAGACCCTTTTAG
TCAGTGTGGAAAATCTCTAGCAGTGGCGCCCGAACAGGGACTTGAAAGCGAAAGGGAAACCAGAGGAGCT
CTCTCGACGCAGGACTCGGCTTGCTGAAGCGCGCACGGCAAGAGGCGAGGGGCGGCGACTGGTGAGTACG
CCAAAAATTTTGACTAGCGGAGGCTAGAAGGAGAGAGATGGGTGCGAGAGCGTCAGTATTAAGCGGGGGA
GAATTAGATCGCGATGGGAAAAAATTCGGTTAAGGCCAGGGGGAAAGAAAAAATATAAATTAAAACATAT
AGTATGGGCAAGCAGGGAGCTAGAACGATTCGCAGTTAATCCTGGCCTGTTAGAAACATCAGAAGGCTGT
AGACAAATACTGGGACAGCTACAACCATCCCTTCAGACAGGATCAGAAGAACTTAGATCATTATATAATA
CAGTAGCAACCCTCTATTGTGTGCATCAAAGGATAGAGATAAAAGACACCAAGGAAGCTTTAGACAAGAT
AGAGGAAGAGCAAAACAAAAGTAAGACCACCGCACAGCAAGCGGCCGCTGATCTTCAGACCTGGAGGAGG
AGATATGAGGGACAATTGGAGAAGTGAATTATATAAATATAAAGTAGTAAAAATTGAACCATTAGGAGTA
GCACCCACCAAGGCAAAGAGAAGAGTGGTGCAGAGAGAAAAAAGAGCAGTGGGAATAGGAGCTTTGTTCC
TTGGGTTCTTGGGAGCAGCAGGAAGCACTATGGGCGCAGCGTCAATGACGCTGACGGTACAGGCCAGACA
ATTATTGTCTGGTATAGTGCAGCAGCAGAACAATTTGCTGAGGGCTATTGAGGCGCAACAGCATCTGTTG
CAACTCACAGTCTGGGGCATCAAGCAGCTCCAGGCAAGAATCCTGGCTGTGGAAAGATACCTAAAGGATC
AACAGCTCCTGGGGATTTGGGGTTGCTCTGGAAAACTCATTTGCACCACTGCTGTGCCTTGGAATGCTAG
TTGGAGTAATAAATCTCTGGAACAGATTTGGAATCACACGACCTGGATGGAGTGGGACAGAGAAATTAAC
AATTACACAAGCTTAATACACTCCTTAATTGAAGAATCGCAAAACCAGCAAGAAAAGAATGAACAAGAAT
TATTGGAATTAGATAAATGGGCAAGTTTGTGGAATTGGTTTAACATAACAAATTGGCTGTGGTATATAAA
ATTATTCATAATGATAGTAGGAGGCTTGGTAGGTTTAAGAATAGTTTTTGCTGTACTTTCTATAGTGAAT
AGAGTTAGGCAGGGATATTCACCATTATCGTTTCAGACCCACCTCCCAACCCCGAGGGGACCCAGAGAGG
GCCTATTTCCCATGATTCCTTCATATTTGCATATACGATACAAGGCTGTTAGAGAGATAATTAGAATTAA
TTTGACTGTAAACACAAAGATATTAGTACAAAATACGTGACGTAGAAAGTAATAATTTCTTGGGTAGTTT
GCAGTTTTAAAATTATGTTTTAAAATGGACTATCATATGCTTACCGTAACTTGAAAGTATTTCGATTTCT
TGGCTTTATATATCTTGTGGAAAGGACGAAACACCGCTGAGCAACTCACCGTAGTGGTTTTAGAGCTAGA
AATAGCAAGTTAAAATAAGGCTAGTCCGTTATCAACTTGAAAAAGTGGCACCGAGTCGGTGCTTTTTTAA
GCTTGGCGTAACTAGATCTTGAGACAAATGGCAGTATTCATCCACAATTTTAAAAGAAAAGGGGGGATTG
GGGGGTACAGTGCAGGGGAAAGAATAGTAGACATAATAGCAACAGACATACAAACTAAAGAATTACAAAA
ACAAATTACAAAAATTCAAAATTTTCGGGTTTATTACAGGGACAGCAGAGATCCACTTTGGCGCCGGCTC
GAGGGGG
