>Addgene plasmid #75847 | ERN2 gRNA (BRDN0001162553) | depositor partial sequence | sequence record 143307 | Target Sequence
CTGAGCAACTCACCGTAGTG
