>Addgene plasmid #75847 | ERN2 gRNA (BRDN0001162553) | addgene partial sequence | sequence record 184683 | hU6-F
AGAAAGTAATAATTTCTTGGGTAGTTTGCAGTTTTAAAATTATGTTTTAAAATGGACTATCATATGCTTA
CCGTAACTTGAAAGTATTTCGATTTCTTGGCTTTATATATCTTGTGGAAAGGACGAAACACCGCTGAGCA
ACTCACCGTAGTGGTTTTAGAGCTAGAAATAGCAAGTTAAAATAAGGCTAGTCCGTTATCAACTTGAAAA
AGTGGCACCGAGTCGGTGCTTTTTTAAGCTTGGCGTAACTAGATCTTGAGACAAATGGCAGTATTCATCC
ACAATTTTAAAAGAAAAGGGGGGATTGGGGGGTACAGTGCAGGGGAAAGAATAGTAGACATAATAGCAAC
AGACATACAAACTAAAGAATTACAAAAACAAATTACAAAAATTCAAAATTTTCGGGTTTATTACAGGGAC
AGCAGAGATCCACTTTGGCGCCGGCTCGAGGGGGCCCGGGTGCAAAGATGGATAAAGTTTTAAACAGAGA
GGAATCTTTGCAGCTAATGGACCTTCTAGGTCTTGAAAGGAGTGGGAATTGGCTCCGGTGCCCGTCAGTG
GGCAGAGCGC
